>Addgene plasmid #249223 | pLenti-hITGB1-gRNA2 | addgene full sequence | sequence record 499771 | Addgene NGS Result
TTAATGTAGTCTTATGCAATACTCTTGTAGTCTTGCAACATGGTAACGATGAGTTAGCAACATGCCTTAC
AAGGAGAGAAAAAGCACCGTGCATGCCGATTGGTGGAAGTAAGGTGGTACGATCGTGCCTTATTAGGAAG
GCAACAGACGGGTCTGACATGGATTGGACGAACCACTGAATTGCCGCATTGCAGAGATATTGTATTTAAG
TGCCTAGCTCGATACATAAACGGGTCTCTCTGGTTAGACCAGATCTGAGCCTGGGAGCTCTCTGGCTAAC
TAGGGAACCCACTGCTTAAGCCTCAATAAAGCTTGCCTTGAGTGCTTCAAGTAGTGTGTGCCCGTCTGTT
GTGTGACTCTGGTAACTAGAGATCCCTCAGACCCTTTTAGTCAGTGTGGAAAATCTCTAGCAGTGGCGCC
CGAACAGGGACTTGAAAGCGAAAGGGAAACCAGAGGAGCTCTCTCGACGCAGGACTCGGCTTGCTGAAGC
GCGCACGGCAAGAGGCGAGGGGCGGCGACTGGTGAGTACGCCAAAAATTTTGACTAGCGGAGGCTAGAAG
GAGAGAGATGGGTGCGAGAGCGTCAGTATTAAGCGGGGGAGAATTAGATCGCGATGGGAAAAAATTCGGT
TAAGGCCAGGGGGAAAGAAAAAATATAAATTAAAACATATAGTATGGGCAAGCAGGGAGCTAGAACGATT
CGCAGTTAATCCTGGCCTGTTAGAAACATCAGAAGGCTGTAGACAAATACTGGGACAGCTACAACCATCC
CTTCAGACAGGATCAGAAGAACTTAGATCATTATATAATACAGTAGCAACCCTCTATTGTGTGCATCAAA
GGATAGAGATAAAAGACACCAAGGAAGCTTTAGACAAGATAGAGGAAGAGCAAAACAAAAGTAAGACCAC
CGCACAGCAAGCGGCCGCTGATCTTCAGACCTGGAGGAGGAGATATGAGGGACAATTGGAGAAGTGAATT
ATATAAATATAAAGTAGTAAAAATTGAACCATTAGGAGTAGCACCCACCAAGGCAAAGAGAAGAGTGGTG
CAGAGAGAAAAAAGAGCAGTGGGAATAGGAGCTTTGTTCCTTGGGTTCTTGGGAGCAGCAGGAAGCACTA
TGGGCGCAGCGTCAATGACGCTGACGGTACAGGCCAGACAATTATTGTCTGGTATAGTGCAGCAGCAGAA
CAATTTGCTGAGGGCTATTGAGGCGCAACAGCATCTGTTGCAACTCACAGTCTGGGGCATCAAGCAGCTC
CAGGCAAGAATCCTGGCTGTGGAAAGATACCTAAAGGATCAACAGCTCCTGGGGATTTGGGGTTGCTCTG
GAAAACTCATTTGCACCACTGCTGTGCCTTGGAATGCTAGTTGGAGTAATAAATCTCTGGAACAGATTTG
GAATCACACGACCTGGATGGAGTGGGACAGAGAAATTAACAATTACACAAGCTTAATACACTCCTTAATT
GAAGAATCGCAAAACCAGCAAGAAAAGAATGAACAAGAATTATTGGAATTAGATAAATGGGCAAGTTTGT
GGAATTGGTTTAACATAACAAATTGGCTGTGGTATATAAAATTATTCATAATGATAGTAGGAGGCTTGGT
AGGTTTAAGAATAGTTTTTGCTGTACTTTCTATAGTGAATAGAGTTAGGCAGGGATATTCACCATTATCG
TTTCAGACCCACCTCCCAACCCCGAGGGGACCCAGAGAGGGCCTATTTCCCATGATTCCTTCATATTTGC
ATATACGATACAAGGCTGTTAGAGAGATAATTAGAATTAATTTGACTGTAAACACAAAGATATTAGTACA
AAATACGTGACGTAGAAAGTAATAATTTCTTGGGTAGTTTGCAGTTTTAAAATTATGTTTTAAAATGGAC
TATCATATGCTTACCGTAACTTGAAAGTATTTCGATTTCTTGGCTTTATATATCTTGTGGAAAGGACGAA
ACACCGAACGGGGTGAATGGAACAGGTTTTAGAGCTAGAAATAGCAAGTTAAAATAAGGCTAGTCCGTTA
TCAACTTGAAAAAGTGGCACCGAGTCGGTGCTTTTTTGAATTCTAGATCTTGAGACAAATGGCAGTATTC
ATCCACAATTTTAAAAGAAAAGGGGGGATTGGGGGGTACAGTGCAGGGGAAAGAATAGTAGACATAATAG
CAACAGACATACAAACTAAAGAATTACAAAAACAAATTACAAAAATTCAAAATTTTCGGGTTTATTACAG
GGACAGCAGAGATCCACTTTGGCGCCGGCTCGAGTGGCTCCGGTGCCCGTCAGTGGGCAGAGCGCACATC
GCCCACAGTCCCCGAGAAGTTGGGGGGAGGGGTCGGCAATTGAACCGGTGCCTAGAGAAGGTGGCGCGGG
GTAAACTGGGAAAGTGATGTCGTGTACTGGCTCCGCCTTTTTCCCGAGGGTGGGGGAGAACCGTATATAA
GTGCAGTAGTCGCCGTGAACGTTCTTTTTCGCAACGGGTTTGCCGCCAGAACACAGGTGTCGTGACGCGG
GATCCGCCACCATGACCGAGTACAAGCCCACGGTGCGCCTCGCCACCCGCGACGACGTCCCCAGGGCCGT
ACGCACCCTCGCCGCCGCGTTCGCCGACTACCCCGCCACGCGCCACACCGTCGATCCGGACCGCCACATC
GAGCGGGTCACCGAGCTGCAAGAACTCTTCCTCACGCGCGTCGGGCTCGACATCGGCAAGGTGTGGGTCG
CGGACGACGGCGCCGCGGTGGCGGTCTGGACCACGCCGGAGAGCGTCGAAGCGGGGGCGGTGTTCGCCGA
GATCGGCCCGCGCATGGCCGAGTTGAGCGGTTCCCGGCTGGCCGCGCAGCAACAGATGGAAGGCCTCCTG
GCGCCGCACCGGCCCAAGGAGCCCGCGTGGTTCCTGGCCACCGTCGGAGTCTCGCCCGACCACCAGGGCA
AGGGTCTGGGCAGCGCCGTCGTGCTCCCCGGAGTGGAGGCGGCCGAGCGCGCCGGGGTGCCCGCCTTCCT
GGAGACCTCCGCGCCCCGCAACCTCCCCTTCTACGAGCGGCTCGGCTTCACCGTCACCGCCGACGTCGAG
GTGCCCGAAGGACCGCGCACCTGGTGCATGACCCGCAAGCCCGGTGCCTGAACGCGTTAAGTCGACAATC
AACCTCTGGATTACAAAATTTGTGAAAGATTGACTGGTATTCTTAACTATGTTGCTCCTTTTACGCTATG
TGGATACGCTGCTTTAATGCCTTTGTATCATGCTATTGCTTCCCGTATGGCTTTCATTTTCTCCTCCTTG
TATAAATCCTGGTTGCTGTCTCTTTATGAGGAGTTGTGGCCCGTTGTCAGGCAACGTGGCGTGGTGTGCA
CTGTGTTTGCTGACGCAACCCCCACTGGTTGGGGCATTGCCACCACCTGTCAGCTCCTTTCCGGGACTTT
CGCTTTCCCCCTCCCTATTGCCACGGCGGAACTCATCGCCGCCTGCCTTGCCCGCTGCTGGACAGGGGCT
CGGCTGTTGGGCACTGACAATTCCGTGGTGTTGTCGGGGAAATCATCGTCCTTTCCTTGGCTGCTCGCCT
GTGTTGCCACCTGGATTCTGCGCGGGACGTCCTTCTGCTACGTCCCTTCGGCCCTCAATCCAGCGGACCT
TCCTTCCCGCGGCCTGCTGCCGGCTCTGCGGCCTCTTCCGCGTCTTCGCCTTCGCCCTCAGACGAGTCGG
ATCTCCCTTTGGGCCGCCTCCCCGCGTCGACTTTAAGACCAATGACTTACAAGGCAGCTGTAGATCTTAG
CCACTTTTTAAAAGAAAAGGGGGGACTGGAAGGGCTAATTCACTCCCAACGAAGACAAGATCTGCTTTTT
GCTTGTACTGGGTCTCTCTGGTTAGACCAGATCTGAGCCTGGGAGCTCTCTGGCTAACTAGGGAACCCAC
TGCTTAAGCCTCAATAAAGCTTGCCTTGAGTGCTTCAAGTAGTGTGTGCCCGTCTGTTGTGTGACTCTGG
TAACTAGAGATCCCTCAGACCCTTTTAGTCAGTGTGGAAAATCTCTAGCAGTACGTATAGTAGTTCATGT
CATCTTATTATTCAGTATTTATAACTTGCAAAGAAATGAATATCAGAGAGTGAGAGGAACTTGTTTATTG
CAGCTTATAATGGTTACAAATAAAGCAATAGCATCACAAATTTCACAAATAAAGCATTTTTTTCACTGCA
TTCTAGTTGTGGTTTGTCCAAACTCATCAATGTATCTTATCATGTCTGGCTCTAGCTATCCCGCCCCTAA
CTCCGCCCATCCCGCCCCTAACTCCGCCCAGTTCCGCCCATTCTCCGCCCCATGGCTGACTAATTTTTTT
TATTTATGCAGAGGCCGAGGCCGCCTCGGCCTCTGAGCTATTCCAGAAGTAGTGAGGAGGCTTTTTTGGA
GGCCTAGGGACGTACCCAATTCGCCCTATAGTGAGTCGTATTACGCGCGCTCACTGGCCGTCGTTTTACA
ACGTCGTGACTGGGAAAACCCTGGCGTTACCCAACTTAATCGCCTTGCAGCACATCCCCCTTTCGCCAGC
TGGCGTAATAGCGAAGAGGCCCGCACCGATCGCCCTTCCCAACAGTTGCGCAGCCTGAATGGCGAATGGG
[124 nt withheld, positions 4621-4744]
C
[91 nt withheld, positions 4746-4836]
A
[49 nt withheld, positions 4838-4886]
CCTTTGACGTTGGAGTCCACGTTCTTT
[37 nt withheld, positions 4914-4950]
ACCCTATCTCGGTCTATTCTTTTGATTTATAAGGGATTTTGCCGATTTCGGCCTATTGGTTAAAAAATGA
GCTGATTTAACAAAAATTTAACGCGAATTTTAACAAAATATTAACGCTTACAATTTAGGTGGCACTTTTC
GGGGAAATGTGCGCGGAACCCCTATTTGTTTATTTTTCTAAATACATTCAAATATGTATCCGCTCATGAG
ACAATAACCCTGATAAATGCTTCAATAATATTGAAAAAGGAAGAGTATGAGTATTCAACATTTCCGTGTC
GCCCTTATTCCCTTTTTTGCGGCATTTTGCCTTCCTGTTTTTGCTCACCCAGAAACGCTGGTGAAAGTAA
AAGATGCTGAAGATCAGTTGGGTGCACGAGTGGGTTACATCGAACTGGATCTCAACAGCGGTAAGATCCT
TGAGAGTTTTCGCCCCGAAGAACGTTTTCCAATGATGAGCACTTTTAAAGTTCTGCTATGTGGCGCGGTA
TTATCCCGTATTGACGCCGGGCAAGAGCAACTCGGTCGCCGCATACACTATTCTCAGAATGACTTGGTTG
AGTACTCACCAGTCACAGAAAAGCATCTTACGGATGGCATGACAGTAAGAGAATTATGCAGTGCTGCCAT
AACCATGAGTGATAACACTGCGGCCAACTTACTTCTGACAACGATCGGAGGACCGAAGGAGCTAACCGCT
TTTTTGCACAACATGGGGGATCATGTAACTCGCCTTGATCGTTGGGAACCGGAGCTGAATGAAGCCATAC
CAAACGACGAGCGTGACACCACGATGCCTGTAGCAATGGCAACAACGTTGCGCAAACTATTAACTGGCGA
ACTACTTACTCTAGCTTCCCGGCAACAATTAATAGACTGGATGGAGGCGGATAAAGTTGCAGGACCACTT
CTGCGCTCGGCCCTTCCGGCTGGCTGGTTTATTGCTGATAAATCTGGAGCCGGTGAGCGTGGGTCTCGCG
GTATCATTGCAGCACTGGGGCCAGATGGTAAGCCCTCCCGTATCGTAGTTATCTACACGACGGGGAGTCA
GGCAACTATGGATGAACGAAATAGACAGATCGCTGAGATAGGTGCCTCACTGATTAAGCATTGGTAACTG
TCAGACCAAGTTTACTCATATATACTTTAGATTGATTTAAAACTTCATTTTTAATTTAAAAGGATCTAGG
TGAAGATCCTTTTTGATAATCTCATGACCAAAATCCCTTAACGTGAGTTTTCGTTCCACTGAGCGTCAGA
CCCCGTAGAAAAGATCAAAGGATCTTCTTGAGATCCTTTTTTTCTGCGCGTAATCTGCTGCTTGCAAACA
AAAAAACCACCGCTACCAGCGGTGGTTTGTTTGCCGGATCAAGAGCTACCAACTCTTTTTCCGAAGGTAA
CTGGCTTCAGCAGAGCGCAGATACCAAATACTGTTCTTCTAGTGTAGCCGTAGTTAGGCCACCACTTCAA
GAACTCTGTAGCACCGCCTACATACCTCGCTCTGCTAATCCTGTTACCAGTGGCTGCTGCCAGTGGCGAT
AAGTCGTGTCTTACCGGGTTGGACTCAAGACGATAGTTACCGGATAAGGCGCAGCGGTCGGGCTGAACGG
GGGGTTCGTGCACACAGCCCAGCTTGGAGCGAACGACCTACACCGAACTGAGATACCTACAGCGTGAGCT
ATGAGAAAGCGCCACGCTTCCCGAAGGGAGAAAGGCGGACAGGTATCCGGTAAGCGGCAGGGTCGGAACA
GGAGAGCGCACGAGGGAGCTTCCAGGGGGAAACGCCTGGTATCTTTATAGTCCTGTCGGGTTTCGCCACC
TCTGACTTGAGCGTCGATTTTTGTGATGCTCGTCAGGGGGGCGGAGCCTATGGAAAAACGCCAGCAACGC
GGCCTTTTTACGGTTCCTGGCCTTTTGCTGGCCTTTTGCTCACATGTTCTTTCCTGCGTTATCCCCTGAT
TCTGTGGATAACCGTATTACCGCCTTTGAGTGAGCTGATACCGCTCGCCGCAGCCGAACGACCGAGCGCA
GCGAGTCAGTGAGCGAGGAAGCGGAAGAGCGCCCAATACGCAAACCGCCTCTCCCCGCGCGTTGGCCGAT
TCATTAATGCAGCTGGCACGACAGGTTTCCCGACTGGAAAGCGGGCAGTGAGCGCAACGCAATTAATGTG
AGTTAGCTCACTCATTAGGCACCCCAGGCTTTACACTTTATGCTTCCGGCTCGTATGTTGTGTGGAATTG
TGAGCGGATAACAATTTCACACAGGAAACAGCTATGACCATGATTACGCCAAGCGCGCAATTAACCCTCA
CTAAAGGGAACAAAAGCTGGAGCTGCAAGC
Features (pLannotate 1.2.2; 27 found; start..end, strand, type, name):
      5..231     +  promoter       RSV promoter: Rous sarcoma virus enhancer/promoter
    232..412     +  LTR            5' LTR (truncated): truncated 5' long terminal repeat (LTR) from HIV-1
    459..584     +  misc_feature   HIV-1 Ψ: packaging signal of human immunodeficiency virus type 1
    568..931     +  CDS            HIV-1 gag (fragment): gag protein from human immunodeficiency virus 1; gag
   1077..1310    +  misc_feature   RRE: The Rev response element (RRE) of HIV-1 allows for Rev-dependent mRNA export from the nucleus to the cytoplasm.
   1687..1713    +  CDS            Rev (fragment): human immunodeficiency virus 1 (HIV-1) Rev protein; rev; enhances nuclear export of unspliced and incompletely spliced viral mRNAs
   1717..1957    +  promoter       U6 promoter: RNA polymerase III promoter for human U6 snRNA
   1986..2061    +  misc_RNA       gRNA scaffold: guide RNA scaffold for the Streptococcus pyogenes CRISPR/Cas9 system
   2109..2226    +  misc_feature   cPPT/CTS: central polypurine tract and central termination sequence of HIV-1
   2295..2506    +  promoter       EF-1α core promoter: core promoter for human elongation factor EF-1α
   2532..3131    +  CDS            PuroR (fragment): puromycin N-acetyltransferase; pac from Streptomyces; confers resistance to puromycin
   3147..3735    +  misc_feature   WPRE: woodchuck hepatitis virus posttranscriptional regulatory element
   3786..3805    +  misc_feature   cPPT/CTS (fragment): central polypurine tract and central termination sequence of HIV-1
   3807..4040    +  LTR            3' LTR (ΔU3): self-inactivating 3' long terminal repeat (LTR) from HIV-1
   4118..4239    +  polyA_signal   SV40 poly(A) signal: SV40 polyadenylation signal
   4279..4414    +  rep_origin     SV40 ori: SV40 origin of replication
   4435..4453    -  promoter       T7 promoter: promoter for bacteriophage T7 RNA polymerase
   4461..4616    +  CDS            lacZα (fragment): LacZα fragment of β-galactosidase; lacZ fragment
   4621..5049    +  rep_origin     f1 ori (sequence partly withheld): f1 bacteriophage origin of replication; arrow indicates direction of (+) strand synthesis
   5102..5206    +  promoter       AmpR promoter: bla
   5207..6067    +  CDS            AmpR: β-lactamase; bla; confers resistance to ampicillin, carbenicillin, and related antibiotics
   6238..6826    +  rep_origin     ori: high-copy-number ColE1/pMB1/pBR322/pUC origin of replication
   7009..7101    +  CDS            lacI (fragment): lac repressor; lacI; The lac repressor binds to the lac operator to inhibit transcription in E. coli. This inhibition can be relieved by adding lactose or isopropyl-β-D-thiogalactopyranoside (IPTG).
   7114..7135    +  protein_bind   CAP binding site: CAP binding activates transcription in the presence of cAMP. E. coli catabolite activator protein
   7150..7180    +  promoter       lac promoter: promoter for the E. coli lac operon
   7188..7204    +  protein_bind   lac operator: The lac repressor binds to the lac operator to inhibit transcription in E. coli. This inhibition can be relieved by adding lactose or isopropyl-β-D-thiogalactopyranoside (IPTG). lac repressor encoded by lacI
   7249..7267    +  promoter       T3 promoter: promoter for bacteriophage T3 RNA polymerase
