[The description below was written by a language model from this plasmid's Addgene catalogue record and pLannotate feature annotations shown in this document.]
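Description:
pLenti-hITGB1-gRNA2 is a lentiviral CRISPR guide-RNA plasmid built on the pLenti-sgRNA backbone and intended for knockout of human ITGB1 (integrin β1, also known as CD29). It is propagated in E. coli through a high-copy ColE1/pUC-type origin with ampicillin selection (AmpR under its own bla promoter). The backbone also carries an f1 origin, an SV40 origin and poly(A) signal, and remnants of a lac/lacZα cloning region flanked by T3 and T7 promoters, which play no role in the payload.

The viral cassette has a third-generation layout. An RSV promoter replaces the U3 region of a truncated HIV-1 5' LTR to drive genomic RNA production in packaging cells. It is followed by the Ψ packaging signal with a short gag fragment, the Rev response element for Rev-dependent nuclear export, a cPPT/CTS element, and a ΔU3 self-inactivating 3' LTR that disables LTR promoter activity after integration. Within this frame, a human U6 RNA polymerase III promoter transcribes the ITGB1-targeting spacer fused to the Streptococcus pyogenes Cas9 guide RNA scaffold. A separate EF-1α core promoter drives puromycin N-acetyltransferase, with a WPRE downstream to enhance transcript expression, allowing puromycin selection of transduced mammalian cells.

No Cas9 coding sequence is annotated, so the nuclease must be supplied separately, for example from a Cas9-expressing cell line or a second vector. The "gRNA2" in the name suggests it is one of several guides against the same gene. The record states the purpose only as ITGB1 CRISPR knockout, and the restriction sites used for cloning are not recorded.
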