Addgene plasmid #249223: pLenti-hITGB1-gRNA2
Purpose: ITGB1 CRISPR KO
Depositing lab: Weihong Tan. Depositing organization: Hangzhou Institute of Medicine, Chinese Academy of Sciences. Publication: SPARK-seq: A high-throughput platform for aptamer discovery and kinetic profiling. Luo G, Song J, Fu Y, Jiang Y, Gao Y, Zhong Z, Li L, Wei Y, Jia HR, Guo L, Fu T, Wu Q, Tan W. Science. 2026 Jan;391(6780):eadv6127. doi: 10.1126/science.adv6127. Epub 2026 Jan 1. PubMed 41477891.
Backbone
  Vector backbone: pLenti-sgRNA
  Backbone manufacturer: Eric Lander and David Sabatini, Addgene plasmid #71409
  Vector type: Lentiviral, CRISPR
Growth in bacteria
  Bacterial resistance: Ampicillin, 100 μg/mL
  Growth temperature: 37°C
  Growth strain: NEB Stable
  Copy number: High Copy
Gene/Insert
  Gene/Insert name: ITGB1
  gRNA/shRNA sequence: AACGGGGTGAATGGAACAG
  Species: H. sapiens (human)
  Entrez Gene: ITGB1 (a.k.a. CD29, FNRB, GPIIA, MDF2, MSK12, VLA-BETA, VLAB)
  Promoter: U6
  Cloning method: Restriction Enzyme; 5′ cloning site Unknown (unknown if destroyed)
Terms and licenses: Academic/Nonprofit Terms; Industry Terms: Not Available to Industry
How to cite: pLenti-hITGB1-gRNA2 was a gift from Weihong Tan (Addgene plasmid # 249223 ; http://n2t.net/addgene:249223 ; RRID:Addgene_249223)
